>Addgene plasmid #134439 | pFA6a-S6-FLAG:HIS3MX6 | depositor full sequence | sequence record 258429 | Full Sequence
GAACGCGGCCGCCAGCTGAAGCTTCGTACGCTGCAGGTCGACGGATCCCCGGGTTAATTAAGGGGATAGC
TTATCCTGGTTACTTAGACTGTTAAACGATTACAAGGACGACGATGACAAGTAAGGCGCGCCAGATCTGT
TTAGCTTGCCTCGTCCCCGCCGGGTCACCCGGCCAGCGACATGGAGGCCCAGAATACCCTCCTTGACAGT
CTTGACGTGCGCAGCTCAGGGGCATGATGTGACTGTCGCCCGTACATTTAGCCCATACATCCCCATGTAT
AATCATTTGCATCCATACATTTTGATGGCCGCACGGCGCGAAGCAAAAATTACGGCTCCTCGCTGCAGAC
CTGCGAGCAGGGAAACGCTCCCCTCACAGACGCGTTGAATTGTCCCCACGCCGCGCCCCTGTAGAGAAAT
ATAAAAGGTTAGGATTTGCCACTGAGGTTCTTCTTTCATATACTTCCTTTTAAAATCTTGCTAGGATACA
GTTCTCACATCACATCCGAACATAAACAACCATGGGTAGGAGGGCTTTTGTAGAAAGAAATACGAACGAA
ACGAAAATCAGCGTTGCCATCGCTTTGGACAAAGCTCCCTTACCTGAAGAGTCGAATTTTATTGATGAAC
TTATAACTTCCAAGCATGCAAACCAAAAGGGAGAACAAGTAATCCAAGTAGACACGGGAATTGGATTCTT
GGATCACATGTATCATGCACTGGCTAAACATGCAGGCTGGAGCTTACGACTTTACTCAAGAGGTGATTTA
ATCATCGATGATCATCACACTGCAGAAGATACTGCTATTGCACTTGGTATTGCATTCAAGCAGGCTATGG
GTAACTTTGCCGGCGTTAAAAGATTTGGACATGCTTATTGTCCACTTGACGAAGCTCTTTCTAGAAGCGT
AGTTGACTTGTCGGGACGGCCCTATGCTGTTATCGATTTGGGATTAAAGCGTGAAAAGGTTGGGGAATTG
TCCTGTGAAATGATCCCTCACTTACTATATTCCTTTTCGGTAGCAGCTGGAATTACTTTGCATGTTACCT
GCTTATATGGTAGTAATGACCATCATCGTGCTGAAAGCGCTTTTAAATCTCTGGCTGTTGCCATGCGCGC
GGCTACTAGTCTTACTGGAAGTTCTGAAGTCCCAAGCACGAAGGGAGTGTTGTAAAGAGTACTGACAATA
AAAAGATTCTTGTTTTCAAGAACTTGTCATTTGTATAGTTTTTTTATATTGTAGTTGTTCTATTTTAATC
AAATGTTAGCGTGATTTATATTTTTTTTCGCCTCGACATCATCTGCCCAGATGCGAAGTTAAGTGCGCAG
AAAGTAATATCATGCGTCAATCGTATGTGAATGCTGGTCGCTATACTGCTGTCGATTCGATACTAACGCC
GCCATCCAGTTTAAACGAGCTCGAATTCATCGATGATATCAGATCCACTAGTGGCCTATGCGGCCGCGGA
TCTGCCGGTCTCCCTATAGTGAGTCGTATTAATTTCGATAAGCCAGGTTAACCTGCATTAATGAATCGGC
CAACGCGCGGGGAGAGGCGGTTTGCGTATTGGGCGCTCTTCCGCTTCCTCGCTCACTGACTCGCTGCGCT
CGGTCGTTCGGCTGCGGCGAGCGGTATCAGCTCACTCAAAGGCGGTAATACGGTTATCCACAGAATCAGG
GGATAACGCAGGAAAGAACATGTGAGCAAAAGGCCAGCAAAAGGCCAGGAACCGTAAAAAGGCCGCGTTG
CTGGCGTTTTTCCATAGGCTCCGCCCCCCTGACGAGCATCACAAAAATCGACGCTCAAGTCAGAGGTGGC
GAAACCCGACAGGACTATAAAGATACCAGGCGTTTCCCCCTGGAAGCTCCCTCGTGCGCTCTCCTGTTCC
GACCCTGCCGCTTACCGGATACCTGTCCGCCTTTCTCCCTTCGGGAAGCGTGGCGCTTTCTCAATGCTCA
CGCTGTAGGTATCTCAGTTCGGTGTAGGTCGTTCGCTCCAAGCTGGGCTGTGTGCACGAACCCCCCGTTC
AGCCCGACCGCTGCGCCTTATCCGGTAACTATCGTCTTGAGTCCAACCCGGTAAGACACGACTTATCGCC
ACTGGCAGCAGCCACTGGTAACAGGATTAGCAGAGCGAGGTATGTAGGCGGTGCTACAGAGTTCTTGAAG
TGGTGGCCTAACTACGGCTACACTAGAAGGACAGTATTTGGTATCTGCGCTCTGCTGAAGCCAGTTACCT
TCGGAAAAAGAGTTGGTAGCTCTTGATCCGGCAAACAAACCACCGCTGGTAGCGGTGGTTTTTTTGTTTG
CAAGCAGCAGATTACGCGCAGAAAAAAAGGATCTCAAGAAGATCCTTTGATCTTTTCTACGGGGTCTGAC
GCTCAGTGGAACGAAAACTCACGTTAAGGGATTTTGGTCATGAGATTATCAAAAAGGATCTTCACCTAGA
TCCTTTTAAATTAAAAATGAAGTTTTAAATCAATCTAAAGTATATATGAGTAAACTTGGTCTGACAGTTA
CCAATGCTTAATCAGTGAGGCACCTATCTCAGCGATCTGTCTATTTCGTTCATCCATAGTTGCCTGACTC
CCCGTCGTGTAGATAACTACGATACGGGAGGGCTTACCATCTGGCCCCAGTGCTGCAATGATACCGCGAG
ACCCACGCTCACCGGCTCCAGATTTATCAGCAATAAACCAGCCAGCCGGAAGGGCCGAGCGCAGAAGTGG
TCCTGCAACTTTATCCGCCTCCATCCAGTCTATTAATTGTTGCCGGGAAGCTAGAGTAAGTAGTTCGCCA
GTTAATAGTTTGCGCAACGTTGTTGCCATTGCTACAGGCATCGTGGTGTCACGCTCGTCGTTTGGTATGG
CTTCATTCAGCTCCGGTTCCCAACGATCAAGGCGAGTTACATGATCCCCCATGTTGTGCAAAAAAGCGGT
TAGCTCCTTCGGTCCTCCGATCGTTGTCAGAAGTAAGTTGGCCGCAGTGTTATCACTCATGGTTATGGCA
GCACTGCATAATTCTCTTACTGTCATGCCATCCGTAAGATGCTTTTCTGTGACTGGTGAGTACTCAACCA
AGTCATTCTGAGAATAGTGTATGCGGCGACCGAGTTGCTCTTGCCCGGCGTCAATACGGGATAATACCGC
GCCACATAGCAGAACTTTAAAAGTGCTCATCATTGGAAAACGTTCTTCGGGGCGAAAACTCTCAAGGATC
TTACCGCTGTTGAGATCCAGTTCGATGTAACCCACTCGTGCACCCAACTGATCTTCAGCATCTTTTACTT
TCACCAGCGTTTCTGGGTGAGCAAAAACAGGAAGGCAAAATGCCGCAAAAAAGGGAATAAGGGCGACACG
GAAATGTTGAATACTCATACTCTTCCTTTTTCAATATTATTGAAGCATTTATCAGGGTTATTGTCTCATG
AGCGGATACATATTTGAATGTATTTAGAAAAATAAACAAATAGGGGTTCCGCGCACATTTCCCCGAAAAG
TGCCACCTGACGTCTAAGAAACCATTATTATCATGACATTAACCTATAAAAATAGGCGTATCACGAGGCC
CTTTCGTCTCGCGCGTTTCGGTGATGACGGTGAAAACCTCTGACACATGCAGCTCCCGGAGACGGTCACA
GCTTGTCTGTAAGCGGATGCCGGGAGCAGACAAGCCCGTCAGGGCGCGTCAGCGGGTGTTGGCGGGTGTC
GGGGCTGGCTTAACTATGCGGCATCAGAGCAGATTGTACTGAGAGTGCACCATATGGACATATTGTCGTT
AGAACGCGGCTACAATTAATACATAACCTTATGTATCATACACATACGATTTAGGTGACACTATA
Features (pLannotate 1.2.2; 12 found; start..end, strand, type, name):
     98..121     +  CDS            FLAG: FLAG® epitope tag, followed by an enterokinase cleavage site
    178..521     +  promoter       TEF promoter: Ashbya gossypii TEF promoter
    522..1175    +  CDS            S. pombe his5: imidazoleglycerol-phosphate dehydratase, required for histidine biosynthesis; Schizosaccharomyces pombe his5; yeast auxotrophic marker; corresponds to S. cerevisiae HIS3
   1181..1378    +  terminator     TEF terminator: Ashbya gossypii TEF terminator
   1483..1501    -  promoter       T7 promoter: promoter for bacteriophage T7 RNA polymerase
   1523..1576    -  CDS            lacI (fragment): lac repressor; lacI; The lac repressor binds to the lac operator to inhibit transcription in E. coli. This inhibition can be relieved by adding lactose or isopropyl-β-D-thiogalactopyranoside (IPTG).
   1759..2347    -  rep_origin     ori: high-copy-number ColE1/pMB1/pBR322/pUC origin of replication
   2518..3378    -  CDS            AmpR: β-lactamase; bla; confers resistance to ampicillin, carbenicillin, and related antibiotics
   3379..3483    -  promoter       AmpR promoter: bla
   3578..3613    +  CDS            rop (fragment): Rop protein, which maintains plasmids at low copy number; rop
   3715..3766    +  misc_feature   bom (fragment): basis of mobility region from pBR322
   3829..2       +  promoter       SP6 promoter (across the origin): promoter for bacteriophage SP6 RNA polymerase
