>Addgene plasmid #134439 | pFA6a-S6-FLAG:HIS3MX6 | addgene full sequence | sequence record 271060 | Addgene NGS Result
AGTAAGGCGCGCCACTTCTAAATAAGCGAATTTCTTATGATTTATGATTTTTATTATTAAATAAGTTATA
AAAAAAATAAGTGTATACAAATTTTAAAGTGACTCTTAGGTTTTAAAACGAAAATTCTTATTCTTGAGTA
ACTCTTTCCTGTAGGTCAGGTTGCTTTCTCAGGTATAGTATGAGGTCGCTCTTATTGACCACACCTCTAC
CGGCAGATCCGCTAGGGATAACAGGGTAATATAGATCTGTTTAGCTTGCCTCGTCCCCGCCGGGTCACCC
GGCCAGCGACATGGAGGCCCAGAATACCCTCCTTGACAGTCTTGACGTGCGCAGCTCAGGGGCATGATGT
GACTGTCGCCCGTACATTTAGCCCATACATCCCCATGTATAATCATTTGCATCCATACATTTTGATGGCC
GCACGGCGCGAAGCAAAAATTACGGCTCCTCGCTGCAGACCTGCGAGCAGGGAAACGCTCCCCTCACAGA
CGCGTTGAATTGTCCCCACGCCGCGCCCCTGTAGAGAAATATAAAAGGTTAGGATTTGCCACTGAGGTTC
TTCTTTCATATACTTCCTTTTAAAATCTTGCTAGGATACAGTTCTCACATCACATCCGAACATAAACAAC
CATGGCAGAACCAGCCCAAAAAAAGCAAAAACAAACTGTTCAGGAGCGCAAGGCGTTTATCTCCCGTATC
ACTAATGAAACTAAAATTCAAATCGCTATTTCGCTGAATGGTGGTTATATTCAAATAAAAGATTCGATTC
TTCCTGCAAAGAAGGATGACGATGTAGCTTCCCAAGCTACTCAGTCACAGGTCATCGATATTCACACAGG
TGTTGGCTTTTTGGATCATATGATCCATGCGTTGGCAAAACACTCTGGTTGGTCTCTTATTGTTGAATGT
ATTGGTGACCTGCACATTGACGATCACCATACTACCGAAGATTGCGGTATCGCATTAGGGCAAGCGTTCA
AAGAAGCAATGGGTGCTGTCCGTGGTGTAAAAAGATTCGGTACTGGGTTCGCACCATTGGATGAGGCGCT
ATCACGTGCCGTAGTCGATTTATCTAGTAGACCATTTGCTGTAATCGACCTTGGATTGAAGAGAGAGATG
ATTGGTGATTTATCCACTGAAATGATTCCACACTTTTTGGAAAGTTTCGCGGAGGCGGCCAGAATTACTT
TGCATGTTGATTGTCTGAGAGGTTTCAACGATCACCACAGAAGTGAGAGTGCGTTCAAGGCTTTGGCTGT
TGCCATAAGAGAAGCTATTTCTAGCAATGGCACCAATGACGTTCCCTCAACCAAAGGTGTTTTGATGTGA
AGTACTGACAATAAAAAGATTCTTGTTTTCAAGAACTTGTCATTTGTATAGTTTTTTTATATTGTAGTTG
TTCTATTTTAATCAAATGTTAGCGTGATTTATATTTTTTTTCGCCTCGACATCATCTGCCCAGATGCGAA
GTTAAGTGCGCAGAAAGTAATATCATGCGTCAATCGTATGTGAATGCTGGTCGCTATACTGCTGTCGATT
CGATACTAACGCCGCCATCCAGTTTAAACGAGCTCGAATTCATCGATGATATCAGATCCACTAGTGGCCT
ATGCGGCCGCGGATCTGCCGGTCTCCCTATAGTGAGTCGTATTAATTTCGATAAGCCAGGTTAACCTGCA
TTAATGAATCGGCCAACGCGCGGGGAGAGGCGGTTTGCGTATTGGGCGCTCTTCCGCTTCCTCGCTCACT
GACTCGCTGCGCTCGGTCGTTCGGCTGCGGCGAGCGGTATCAGCTCACTCAAAGGCGGTAATACGGTTAT
CCACAGAATCAGGGGATAACGCAGGAAAGAACATGTGAGCAAAAGGCCAGCAAAAGGCCAGGAACCGTAA
AAAGGCCGCGTTGCTGGCGTTTTTCCATAGGCTCCGCCCCCCTGACGAGCATCACAAAAATCGACGCTCA
AGTCAGAGGTGGCGAAACCCGACAGGACTATAAAGATACCAGGCGTTTCCCCCTGGAAGCTCCCTCGTGC
GCTCTCCTGTTCCGACCCTGCCGCTTACCGGATACCTGTCCGCCTTTCTCCCTTCGGGAAGCGTGGCGCT
TTCTCATAGCTCACGCTGTAGGTATCTCAGTTCGGTGTAGGTCGTTCGCTCCAAGCTGGGCTGTGTGCAC
GAACCCCCCGTTCAGCCCGACCGCTGCGCCTTATCCGGTAACTATCGTCTTGAGTCCAACCCGGTAAGAC
ACGACTTATCGCCACTGGCAGCAGCCACTGGTAACAGGATTAGCAGAGCGAGGTATGTAGGCGGTGCTAC
AGAGTTCTTGAAGTGGTGGCCTAACTACGGCTACACTAGAAGAACAGTATTTGGTATCTGCGCTCTGCTG
AAGCCAGTTACCTTCGGAAAAAGAGTTGGTAGCTCTTGATCCGGCAAACAAACCACCGCTGGTAGCGGTG
GTTTTTTTGTTTGCAAGCAGCAGATTACGCGCAGAAAAAAAGGATCTCAAGAAGATCCTTTGATCTTTTC
TACGGGGTCTGACGCTCAGTGGAACGAAAACTCACGTTAAGGGATTTTGGTCATGAGATTATCAAAAAGG
ATCTTCACCTAGATCCTTTTAAATTAAAAATGAAGTTTTAAATCAATCTAAAGTATATATGAGTAAACTT
GGTCTGACAGTTACCAATGCTTAATCAGTGAGGCACCTATCTCAGCGATCTGTCTATTTCGTTCATCCAT
AGTTGCCTGACTCCCCGTCGTGTAGATAACTACGATACGGGAGGGCTTACCATCTGGCCCCAGTGCTGCA
ATGATACCGCGAGACCCACGCTCACCGGCTCCAGATTTATCAGCAATAAACCAGCCAGCCGGAAGGGCCG
AGCGCAGAAGTGGTCCTGCAACTTTATCCGCCTCCATCCAGTCTATTAATTGTTGCCGGGAAGCTAGAGT
AAGTAGTTCGCCAGTTAATAGTTTGCGCAACGTTGTTGCCATTGCTACAGGCATCGTGGTGTCACGCTCG
TCGTTTGGTATGGCTTCATTCAGCTCCGGTTCCCAACGATCAAGGCGAGTTACATGATCCCCCATGTTGT
GCAAAAAAGCGGTTAGCTCCTTCGGTCCTCCGATCGTTGTCAGAAGTAAGTTGGCCGCAGTGTTATCACT
CATGGTTATGGCAGCACTGCATAATTCTCTTACTGTCATGCCATCCGTAAGATGCTTTTCTGTGACTGGT
GAGTACTCAACCAAGTCATTCTGAGAATAGTGTATGCGGCGACCGAGTTGCTCTTGCCCGGCGTCAATAC
GGGATAATACCGCGCCACATAGCAGAACTTTAAAAGTGCTCATCATTGGAAAACGTTCTTCGGGGCGAAA
ACTCTCAAGGATCTTACCGCTGTTGAGATCCAGTTCGATGTAACCCACTCGTGCACCCAACTGATCTTCA
GCATCTTTTACTTTCACCAGCGTTTCTGGGTGAGCAAAAACAGGAAGGCAAAATGCCGCAAAAAAGGGAA
TAAGGGCGACACGGAAATGTTGAATACTCATACTCTTCCTTTTTCAATATTATTGAAGCATTTATCAGGG
TTATTGTCTCATGAGCGGATACATATTTGAATGTATTTAGAAAAATAAACAAATAGGGGTTCCGCGCACA
TTTCCCCGAAAAGTGCCACCTGACGTCTAAGAAACCATTATTATCATGACATTAACCTATAAAAATAGGC
GTATCACGAGGCCCTTTCGTCTCGCGCGTTTCGGTGATGACGGTGAAAACCTCTGACACATGCAGCTCCC
GGAGACGGTCACAGCTTGTCTGTAAGCGGATGCCGGGAGCAGACAAGCCCGTCAGGGCGCGTCAGCGGGT
GTTGGCGGGTGTCGGGGCTGGCTTAACTATGCGGCATCAGAGCAGATTGTACTGAGAGTGCACCATATGG
ACATATTGTCGTTAGAACGCGGCTACAATTAATACATAACCTTATGTATCATACACATACGATTTAGGTG
ACACTATAGAACGCGGCCGCCAGCTGAAGCTTCGTACGCTGCAGGTCGACGGATCCCCGGGTTAATTAAG
GGGATAGCTTATCCTGGTTACTTAGACTGTTAAACGATTACAAGGACGACGATGACA
Features (pLannotate 1.2.2; 13 found; start..end, strand, type, name):
     26..213     +  terminator     ADH1 terminator: S. cerevisiae ADH1; transcription terminator for the S. cerevisiae alcohol dehydrogenase 1 (ADH1) gene
    288..631     +  promoter       TEF promoter: Ashbya gossypii TEF promoter
    674..1327    +  CDS            HIS3: HIS7_YEAST - Experimental evidence at protein level: Swiss-Prot protein existence level 1. From Saccharomyces cerevisiae (strain ATCC 204508 / S288c) (Baker's yeast).
   1334..1531    +  terminator     TEF terminator: Ashbya gossypii TEF terminator
   1636..1654    -  promoter       T7 promoter: promoter for bacteriophage T7 RNA polymerase
   1676..1729    -  CDS            lacI (fragment): lac repressor; lacI; The lac repressor binds to the lac operator to inhibit transcription in E. coli. This inhibition can be relieved by adding lactose or isopropyl-β-D-thiogalactopyranoside (IPTG).
   1912..2500    -  rep_origin     ori: high-copy-number ColE1/pMB1/pBR322/pUC origin of replication
   2671..3531    -  CDS            AmpR: β-lactamase; bla; confers resistance to ampicillin, carbenicillin, and related antibiotics
   3532..3636    -  promoter       AmpR promoter: bla
   3731..3766    +  CDS            rop (fragment): Rop protein, which maintains plasmids at low copy number; rop
   3868..3919    +  misc_feature   bom (fragment): basis of mobility region from pBR322
   3982..4000    +  promoter       SP6 promoter: promoter for bacteriophage SP6 RNA polymerase
   4096..2       +  CDS            FLAG (across the origin): FLAG® epitope tag, followed by an enterokinase cleavage site
