>Addgene plasmid #134439 | pFA6a-S6-FLAG:HIS3MX6 Sequencing Result | analyzer sequence | sequence record 264210
GCTTAACTATGCGGCATCAGAGCAGATTGTACTGAGAGTGCACCATATGGACATATTGTCGTTAGAACGC
GGCTACAATTAATACATAACCTTATGTATCATACACATACGATTTAGGTGACACTATAGAACGCGGCCGC
CAGCTGAAGCTTCGTACGCTGCAGGTCGACGGATCCCCGGGTTAATTAAGGGGATAGCTTATCCTGGTTA
CTTAGACTGTTAAACGATTACAAGGACGACGATGACAAGTAAGGCGCGCCAGATCTGTTTAGCTTGCCTC
GTCCCCGCCGGGTCACCCGGCCAGCGACATGGAGGCCCAGAATACCCTCCTTGACAGTCTTGACGTGCGC
AGCTCAGGGGCATGATGTGACTGTCGCCCGTACATTTAGCCCATACATCCCCATGTATAATCATTTGCAT
CCATACATTTTGATGGCCGCACGGCGCGAAGCAAAAATTACGGCTCCTCGCTGCAGACCTGCGAGCAGGG
AAACGCTCCCCTCACAGACGCGTTGAATTGTCCCCACGCCGCGCCCCTGTAGAGAAATATAAAAGGTTAG
GATTTGCCACTGAGGTTCTTCTTTCATATACTTCCTTTTAAAATCTTGCTAGGATACAGTTCTCACATCA
CATCCGAACATAAACAACCATGGCAGAACCAGCCCAAAAAAAGCAAAAACAAACTGTTCAGGAGCGCAAG
GCGTTTATCTCCCGTATCACTAATGAAACTAAAATTCAAATCGCTATTTCGCTGAATGGTGGTTATATTC
AAATAAAAGATTCGATTCTTCCTGCAAAGAAGGATGACGATGTAGCTTCCCAAGCTACTCAGTCACAGGT
CATCGATATTCACACAGGTGTTGGCTTTTTGGATCATATGATCCATGCGTTGGCAAAACACTCTGGTTGG
TCTCTTATTGTTGAATGTATTGGTGACCTGCACATTGACGATCACCATACTACCGAAGATTGCGGTATCG
CATTAGGGCAAGCGTTCAAAGAAGCAATGGGTGCTGTCCGTGGTGTAAAAAGATTCGGTACTGGGTTCGC
ACCATTGGATGAGGCGCTATCACGTGCCGTAGTCGATTTATCTAGTAGACCATTTGCTGTAATCGACCTT
GGATTGAAGAGAGAGATGATTGGTGATTTATCCACTGAAATGATTCCACACTTTTTGGAAAGTTTCGCGG
AGGCGGCCAGAATTACTTTGCATGTTGATTGTCTGAGAGGTTTCAACGATCACCACAGAAGTGAGAGTGC
GTTCAAGGCTTTGGCTGTTGCCATAAGAGAAGCTATTTCTAGCAATGGCACCAATGACGTTCCCTCAACC
AAAGGTGTTTTGATGTGAAGTACTGACAATAAAAAGATTCTTGTTTTCAAGAACTTGTCATTTGTATAGT
TTTTTTATATTGTAGTTGTTTTATTTTAATCAAATGTTAGCGTGATTTATATTTTTTTTCGCCTCGACAT
CATCTGCCCAGATGCGAAGTTAAGTGCGCAGAAAGTAATATCATGCGTCAATCGTATGTGAATGCTGGTC
GCTATACTGCTGTCGATTCGATACTAACGCCGCCATCCAGTTTAAACGAGCTCGAATTCATCGATGATAT
CAGATCCACTAGTGGCCTATGCGGCCGCGGATCTGCCGGTCTCCCTATAGTGAGTCGTATTAATTTCGAT
AAGCCAGGTTAACCTGCATTAATGAATCGGCCAACGCGCGGGGAGAGGCGGTTTGCGTATTGGGCGCTCT
TCCGCTTCCTCGCTCACTGACTCGCTGCGCTCGGTCGTTCGGCTGCGGCGAGCGGTATCAGCTCACTCAA
AGGCGGTAATACGGTTATCCACAGAATCAGGGGATAACGCAGGAAAGAACATGTGAGCAAAAGGCCAGCA
AAAGGCCAGGAACCGTAAAAAGGCCGCGTTGCTGGCGTTTTTCCATAGGCTCCGCCCCCCTGACGAGCAT
CACAAAAATCGACGCTCAAGTCAGAGGTGGCGAAACCCGACAGGACTATAAAGATACCAGGCGTTTCCCC
CTGGAAGCTCCCTCGTGCGCTCTCCTGTTCCGACCCTGCCGCTTACCGGATACCTGTCCGCCTTTCTCCC
TTCGGGAAGCGTGGCGCTTTCTCATAGCTCACGCTGTAGGTATCTCAGTTCGGTGTAGGTCGTTCGCTCC
AAGCTGGGCTGTGTGCACGAACCCCCCGTTCAGCCCGACCGCTGCGCCTTATCCGGTAACTATCGTCTTG
AGTCCAACCCGGTAAGACACGACTTATCGCCACTGGCAGCAGCCACTGGTAACAGGATTAGCAGAGCGAG
GTATGTAGGCGGTGCTACAGAGTTCTTGAAGTGGTGGCCTAACTACGGCTACACTAGAAGAACAGTATTT
GGTATCTGCGCTCTGCTGAAGCCAGTTACCTTCGGAAAAAGAGTTGGTAGCTCTTGATCCGGCAAACAAA
CCACCGCTGGTAGCGGTGGTTTTTTTGTTTGCAAGCAGCAGATTACGCGCAGAAAAAAAGGATCTCAAGA
AGATCCTTTGATCTTTTCTACGGGGTCTGACGCTCAGTGGAACGAAAACTCACGTTAAGGGATTTTGGTC
ATGAGATTATCAAAAAGGATCTTCACCTAGATCCTTTTAAATTAAAAATGAAGTTTTAAATCAATCTAAA
GTATATATGAGTAAACTTGGTCTGACAGTTACCAATGCTTAATCAGTGAGGCACCTATCTCAGCGATCTG
TCTATTTCGTTCATCCATAGTTGCCTGACTCCCCGTCGTGTAGATAACTACGATACGGGAGGGCTTACCA
TCTGGCCCCAGTGCTGCAATGATACCGCGAGACCCACGCTCACCGGCTCCAGATTTATCAGCAATAAACC
AGCCAGCCGGAAGGGCCGAGCGCAGAAGTGGTCCTGCAACTTTATCCGCCTCCATCCAGTCTATTAATTG
TTGCCGGGAAGCTAGAGTAAGTAGTTCGCCAGTTAATAGTTTGCGCAACGTTGTTGCCATTGCTACAGGC
ATCGTGGTGTCACGCTCGTCGTTTGGTATGGCTTCATTCAGCTCCGGTTCCCAACGATCAAGGCGAGTTA
CATGATCCCCCATGTTGTGCAAAAAAGCGGTTAGCTCCTTCGGTCCTCCGATCGTTGTCAGAAGTAAGTT
GGCCGCAGTGTTATCACTCATGGTTATGGCAGCACTGCATAATTCTCTTACTGTCATGCCATCCGTAAGA
TGCTTTTCTGTGACTGGTGAGTACTCAACCAAGTCATTCTGAGAATAGTGTATGCGGCGACCGAGTTGCT
CTTGCCCGGCGTCAATACGGGATAATACCGCGCCACATAGCAGAACTTTAAAAGTGCTCATCATTGGAAA
ACGTTCTTCGGGGCGAAAACTCTCAAGGATCTTACCGCTGTTGAGATCCAGTTCGATGTAACCCACTCGT
GCACCCAACTGATCTTCAGCATCTTTTACTTTCACCAGCGTTTCTGGGTGAGCAAAAACAGGAAGGCAAA
ATGCCGCAAAAAAGGGAATAAGGGCGACACGGAAATGTTGAATACTCATACTCTTCCTTTTTCAATATTA
TTGAAGCATTTATCAGGGTTATTGTCTCATGAGCGGATACATATTTGAATGTATTTAGAAAAATAAACAA
ATAGGGGTTCCGCGCACATTTCCCCGAAAAGTGCCACCTGACGTCTAAGAAACCATTATTATCATGACAT
TAACCTATAAAAATAGGCGTATCACGAGGCCCTTTCGTCTCGCGCGTTTCGGTGATGACGGTGAAAACCT
CTGACACATGCAGCTCCCGGAGACGGTCACAGCTTGTCTGTAAGCGGATGCCGGGAGCAGACAAGCCCGT
CAGGGCGCGTCAGCGGGTGTTGGCGGGTGTCGGGGCTG
Features (pLannotate 1.2.2; 12 found; start..end, strand, type, name):
    112..130     +  promoter       SP6 promoter: promoter for bacteriophage SP6 RNA polymerase
    226..249     +  CDS            FLAG: FLAG® epitope tag, followed by an enterokinase cleavage site
    306..649     +  promoter       TEF promoter: Ashbya gossypii TEF promoter
    692..1345    +  CDS            HIS3: HIS7_YEAST - Experimental evidence at protein level: Swiss-Prot protein existence level 1. From Saccharomyces cerevisiae (strain ATCC 204508 / S288c) (Baker's yeast).
   1352..1549    +  terminator     TEF terminator: Ashbya gossypii TEF terminator
   1654..1672    -  promoter       T7 promoter: promoter for bacteriophage T7 RNA polymerase
   1694..1747    -  CDS            lacI (fragment): lac repressor; lacI; The lac repressor binds to the lac operator to inhibit transcription in E. coli. This inhibition can be relieved by adding lactose or isopropyl-β-D-thiogalactopyranoside (IPTG).
   1930..2518    -  rep_origin     ori: high-copy-number ColE1/pMB1/pBR322/pUC origin of replication
   2689..3549    -  CDS            AmpR: β-lactamase; bla; confers resistance to ampicillin, carbenicillin, and related antibiotics
   3550..3654    -  promoter       AmpR promoter: bla
   3749..3784    +  CDS            rop (fragment): Rop protein, which maintains plasmids at low copy number; rop
   3886..49      +  misc_feature   bom (fragment) (across the origin): basis of mobility region from pBR322
