[The description below was written by a language model from this plasmid's Addgene catalogue record and pLannotate feature annotations shown in this document.]
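Description:
pFA6a-S6-FLAG:HIS3MX6 is a template plasmid from the pFA6a family used for PCR-based C-terminal tagging of chromosomal genes in budding yeast. It is not designed to replicate in yeast, and no yeast origin is annotated. It is propagated in E. coli as a high-copy plasmid through a ColE1/pUC-type origin with ampicillin selection (AmpR under its own bla promoter). Short fragments annotated as lacI, rop and bom, together with flanking T7 and SP6 promoters, are backbone remnants with no evident role in the tagging function.

The payload is a synthetic S6-FLAG tag cloned between retained PacI and AscI sites. Only the FLAG epitope is recognised by the automated annotation, so the S6 peptide is known only from the catalogue entry. According to the associated publication title, the plasmid suite provides peptide tags for epitope-targeted enzymatic functionalization of yeast proteins, while FLAG allows antibody-based detection or purification. Downstream lies the HIS3MX6 marker, a histidine-biosynthesis gene driven by the Ashbya gossypii TEF promoter and terminator. One annotation calls it S. cerevisiae HIS3 and the other S. pombe his5, the functional equivalent of HIS3. In use, the tag-plus-marker module is amplified with primers carrying homology to the target locus, and integrants that fuse the tag in frame to the 3′ end of the gene are selected by histidine prototrophy.

The two sequence records differ. The 4,117 nt sequencing result shows an S. cerevisiae ADH1 terminator between the tag and the marker, which would terminate the tagged transcript. The 3,845 nt depositor sequence lacks that annotation.
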