Addgene plasmid #134439: pFA6a-S6-FLAG:HIS3MX6
Purpose: PCR-based C-terminal S6-FLAG tag
Depositing lab: Robert Tomko. Depositing organization: Florida State University, Tallahassee. Publication: A suite of PCR-based peptide tagging plasmids to permit epitope-targeted enzymatic functionalization of yeast proteins. Nemec AA, Tomko RJ Jr. Yeast. 2020 May 13. doi: 10.1002/yea.3471. PubMed 32401365.
Backbone
  Vector backbone: pFA6a-HIS3MX6
  Vector type: PCR-based tagging in yeast
  Selectable markers: HIS3
Growth in bacteria
  Bacterial resistance: Ampicillin, 100 μg/mL
  Growth temperature: 37°C
  Growth strain: DH5alpha
  Copy number: High Copy
Gene/Insert
  Gene/Insert name: S6-FLAG
  Species: Synthetic
  Cloning method: Restriction Enzyme; 5′ cloning site PacI (not destroyed); 3′ cloning site AscI (not destroyed)
Terms and licenses: Academic/Nonprofit Terms; Industry Terms
How to cite: pFA6a-S6-FLAG:HIS3MX6 was a gift from Robert Tomko (Addgene plasmid # 134439 ; http://n2t.net/addgene:134439 ; RRID:Addgene_134439)
